Addgene plasmid #48260: pJH131
Purpose: Template plasmid for PCR-based transplant of Saccharomyces cerevisiae GAL10/GAL1 bidirectional promoter in yeast.
Depositing lab: Ronald Davis. Depositing organization: Stanford University. Publication: IpO: plasmids and methods for simplified, PCR-based DNA transplant in yeast. Horecka J, Chu AM, Davis RW. Yeast. 2014 May;31(5):185-93. doi: 10.1002/yea.3006. Epub 2014 Mar 20. PubMed 24604451.
Backbone
  Vector backbone: pBluescript II SK (-)
  Backbone manufacturer: Agilent Technologies
  Backbone size w/o insert (bp): 2961
  Total vector size (bp): 4989
  Vector type: Routine cloning vector
Growth in bacteria
  Bacterial resistance: Ampicillin, 100 μg/mL
  Growth temperature: 37°C
  Growth strain: DH5alpha
  Copy number: High Copy
Gene/Insert 1
  Gene/Insert name: URA3 3' fragment
  Species: S. cerevisiae (budding yeast)
  Insert size (bp): 669
  Mutation: URA3 ORF from +216 to 80 bp downstream of the stop codon
Gene/Insert 2
  Gene/Insert name: URA3 5' fragment
  Species: S. cerevisiae (budding yeast)
  Insert size (bp): 737
  Mutation: -242 upstream to URA3 ORF +495
Gene/Insert 3
  Gene/Insert name: GAL10/GAL1 bidirectional promoter
  Species: S. cerevisiae (budding yeast)
  Insert size (bp): 668
  Promoter: GAL10/GAL1 bidirectional
  Cloning method: Restriction Enzyme; 5′ cloning site NheI (not destroyed); 3′ cloning site SacII (not destroyed)
  Sequencing primers: 5′ URA3.39.8 (custom primer)
Terms and licenses: Academic/Nonprofit Terms; Industry Terms: Not Available to Industry
Depositor comments: pJH131 was created by cloning an NheI/SacII GAL10/GAL1 promoter fragment into the same sites of pJH124. The cloned insert was confirmed by DNA sequencing.
How to cite: pJH131 was a gift from Ronald Davis (Addgene plasmid # 48260 ; http://n2t.net/addgene:48260 ; RRID:Addgene_48260)
