[The description below was written by a language model from this plasmid's Addgene catalogue record and pLannotate feature annotations shown in this document.]
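Description:
pJH131 is a 4,989 bp PCR template plasmid built on the pBluescript II SK(-) routine cloning vector. It is not meant to replicate in yeast: no yeast origin or centromere is annotated. It is propagated in E. coli at high copy from the ColE1/pUC-type origin, with ampicillin selection through the bla gene. The usual pBluescript elements surround the cloned region, namely an f1 origin, the lac promoter/operator with lacZα remnants, and flanking T3 and T7 promoters. It was made by inserting an NheI/SacII GAL10/GAL1 promoter fragment into the same sites of the parent plasmid pJH124. According to the sequence record, the cloned region between SacI and KpnI was sequenced, while the backbone is taken from the published sequence.

The payload has three S. cerevisiae segments arranged in an unusual order. A URA3 3' fragment (ORF position +216 to 80 bp past the stop codon) comes first, followed by the roughly 0.67 kb divergent, Gal4-regulated GAL10/GAL1 promoter. Last is a URA3 5' fragment running from 242 bp upstream, including the URA3 promoter, to ORF position +495. Neither URA3 piece is functional alone, but they share the +216 to +495 region of the coding sequence. This split layout suggests that separate PCR products, each carrying one marker fragment, can recombine through the overlap in yeast to restore a selectable URA3 gene. The promoter copies flanking that marker could then allow its loss under 5-FOA counterselection, although the record does not spell out the mechanism. The stated use is PCR-based transplant of the galactose-inducible GAL10/GAL1 bidirectional promoter into chosen locations in the yeast genome.
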