Features (pLannotate 1.2.2; 15 found; start..end, strand, type, name):
      6..594     +  CDS            URA3 (fragment): orotidine-5'-phosphate decarboxylase, required for uracil biosynthesis; S. cerevisiae URA3; yeast auxotrophic marker, counterselectable with 5-fluoroorotic acid (5-FOA)
    713..1365    +  promoter       GAL1,10 promoter: GAL1 and GAL10 genes of S. cerevisiae; divergent inducible promoter, regulated by Gal4
   1419..1635    +  promoter       URA3 promoter: S. cerevisiae URA3
   1636..2130    +  CDS            URA3 (fragment): orotidine-5'-phosphate decarboxylase, required for uracil biosynthesis; S. cerevisiae URA3; yeast auxotrophic marker, counterselectable with 5-fluoroorotic acid (5-FOA)
   2145..2163    -  promoter       T7 promoter: promoter for bacteriophage T7 RNA polymerase
   2171..2326    +  CDS            lacZα (fragment): LacZα fragment of β-galactosidase; lacZ fragment
   2357..2785    -  rep_origin     f1 ori (sequence partly withheld): f1 bacteriophage origin of replication; arrow indicates direction of (+) strand synthesis
   2812..2916    +  promoter       AmpR promoter: bla
   2917..3777    +  CDS            AmpR: β-lactamase; bla; confers resistance to ampicillin, carbenicillin, and related antibiotics
   3948..4536    +  rep_origin     ori: high-copy-number ColE1/pMB1/pBR322/pUC origin of replication
   4719..4811    +  CDS            lacI (fragment): lac repressor; lacI; The lac repressor binds to the lac operator to inhibit transcription in E. coli. This inhibition can be relieved by adding lactose or isopropyl-β-D-thiogalactopyranoside (IPTG).
   4824..4845    +  protein_bind   CAP binding site: CAP binding activates transcription in the presence of cAMP. E. coli catabolite activator protein
   4860..4890    +  promoter       lac promoter: promoter for the E. coli lac operon
   4898..4914    +  protein_bind   lac operator: The lac repressor binds to the lac operator to inhibit transcription in E. coli. This inhibition can be relieved by adding lactose or isopropyl-β-D-thiogalactopyranoside (IPTG). lac repressor encoded by lacI
   4959..4977    +  promoter       T3 promoter: promoter for bacteriophage T3 RNA polymerase
>Addgene plasmid #48260 | pJH131 | depositor full sequence | sequence record 69695 | Cloned DNA between SacI and KpnI sites sequenced. pBluescript II SK (-) is published sequence.
GAGCTCACAGTTAAGCCGCTAAAGGCATTATCCGCCAAGTACAATTTTTTACTCTTCGAAGACAGAAAAT
TTGCTGACATTGGTAATACAGTCAAATTGCAGTACTCTGCGGGTGTATACAGAATAGCAGAATGGGCAGA
CATTACGAATGCACACGGTGTGGTGGGCCCAGGTATTGTTAGCGGTTTGAAGCAGGCGGCGGAAGAAGTA
ACAAAGGAACCTAGAGGCCTTTTGATGTTAGCAGAATTGTCATGCAAGGGCTCCCTAGCTACTGGAGAAT
ATACTAAGGGTACTGTTGACATTGCGAAGAGCGACAAAGATTTTGTTATCGGCTTTATTGCTCAAAGAGA
CATGGGTGGAAGAGATGAAGGTTACGATTGGTTGATTATGACACCCGGTGTGGGTTTAGATGACAAGGGA
GACGCATTGGGTCAACAGTATAGAACCGTGGATGATGTGGTCTCTACAGGATCTGACATTATTATTGTTG
GAAGAGGACTATTTGCAAAGGGAAGGGATGCTAAGGTAGAGGGTGAACGTTACAGAAAAGCAGGCTGGGA
AGCATATTTGAGAAGATGCGGCCAGCAAAACTAAAAAACTGTATTATAAGTAAATGCATGTATACTAAAC
TCACAAATTAGAGCTTCAATTTAATTATATCAGTTATTACCCGGCCGCTCTAGACCGGTGCATGCGCTAG
CTTATATTGAATTTTCAAAAATTCTTACTTTTTTTTTGGATGGACGCAAAGAAGTTTAATAATCATATTA
CATGGCATTACCACCATATACATATCCATATCTAATCTTACTTATATGTTGTGGAAATGTAAAGAGCCCC
ATTATCTTAGCCTAAAAAAACCTTCTCTTTGGAACTTTCAGTAATACGCTTAACTGCTCATTGCTATATT
GAAGTACGGATTAGAAGCCGCCGAGCGGGCGACAGCCCTCCGACGGAAGACTCTCCTCCGTGCGTCCTCG
TCTTCACCGGTCGCGTTCCTGAAACGCAGATGTGCCTCGCGCCGCACTGCTCCGAACAATAAAGATTCTA
CAATACTAGCTTTTATGGTTATGAAGAGGAAAAATTGGCAGTAACCTGGCCCCACAAACCTTCAAATTAA
CGAATCAAATTAACAACCATAGGATGATAATGCGATTAGTTTTTTAGCCTTATTTCTGGGGTAATTAATC
AGCGAAGCGATGATTTTTGATCTATTAACAGATATATAAATGGAAAAGCTGCATAACCACTTTAACTAAT
ACTTTCAACATTTTCAGTTTGTATTACTTCTTATTCAAATGTCATAAAAGTATCAACAAAAAATTGTTAA
TATACCTCTATACTTTAACGTCAAGGAGAAAAAACTATACCGCGGTGTACAGACGTCCTCGAGTGTGGTT
TCAGGGTCCATAAAGCTTTTCAATTCATCTTTTTTTTTTTTGTTCTTTTTTTTGATTCCGGTTTCTTTGA
AATTTTTTTGATTCGGTAATCTCCGAGCAGAAGGAAGAACGAAGGAAGGAGCACAGACTTAGATTGGTAT
ATATACGCATATGTGGTGTTGAAGAAACATGAAATTGCCCAGTATTCTTAACCCAACTGCACAGAACAAA
AACCTGCAGGAAACGAAGATAAATCATGTCGAAAGCTACATATAAGGAACGTGCTGCTACTCATCCTAGT
CCTGTTGCTGCCAAGCTATTTAATATCATGCACGAAAAGCAAACAAACTTGTGTGCTTCATTGGATGTTC
GTACCACCAAGGAATTACTGGAGTTAGTTGAAGCATTAGGTCCCAAAATTTGTTTACTAAAAACACATGT
GGATATCTTGACTGATTTTTCCATGGAGGGCACAGTTAAGCCGCTAAAGGCATTATCCGCCAAGTACAAT
TTTTTACTCTTCGAAGACAGAAAATTTGCTGACATTGGTAATACAGTCAAATTGCAGTACTCTGCGGGTG
TATACAGAATAGCAGAATGGGCAGACATTACGAATGCACACGGTGTGGTGGGCCCAGGTATTGTTAGCGG
TTTGAAGCAGGCGGCGGAAGAAGTAACAAAGGAACCTAGAGGCCTTTTGATGTTAGCAGAATTGTCATGC
AAGGGCTCCCTAGCTACTGGAGAATATACTGGTACCCAATTCGCCCTATAGTGAGTCGTATTACGCGCGC
TCACTGGCCGTCGTTTTACAACGTCGTGACTGGGAAAACCCTGGCGTTACCCAACTTAATCGCCTTGCAG
CACATCCCCCTTTCGCCAGCTGGCGTAATAGCGAAGAGGCCCGCACCGATCGCCCTTCCCAACAGTTGCG
CAGCCTGAATGGCGAATGGAAATTGTAAGCGTTAATATTTTGTTAAAATTCGCGTTAAATTTTTGTTAAA
TCAGCTCATTTTTTAACCAATAGGCCGAAATCGGCAAAATCCCTTATAAATCAAAAGAATAGACCGAGAT
AGGGT
[37 nt withheld, positions 2456-2492]
AAAGAACGTGGACTCCAACGTCAAAGG
[49 nt withheld, positions 2520-2568]
T
[91 nt withheld, positions 2570-2660]
G
[124 nt withheld, positions 2662-2785]
CAGGTGGCACTTTTCGGGGAAATGTGCGCGGAACCCCTATTTGTTTATTTTTCTAAATACATTCAAATAT
GTATCCGCTCATGAGACAATAACCCTGATAAATGCTTCAATAATATTGAAAAAGGAAGAGTATGAGTATT
CAACATTTCCGTGTCGCCCTTATTCCCTTTTTTGCGGCATTTTGCCTTCCTGTTTTTGCTCACCCAGAAA
CGCTGGTGAAAGTAAAAGATGCTGAAGATCAGTTGGGTGCACGAGTGGGTTACATCGAACTGGATCTCAA
CAGCGGTAAGATCCTTGAGAGTTTTCGCCCCGAAGAACGTTTTCCAATGATGAGCACTTTTAAAGTTCTG
CTATGTGGCGCGGTATTATCCCGTATTGACGCCGGGCAAGAGCAACTCGGTCGCCGCATACACTATTCTC
AGAATGACTTGGTTGAGTACTCACCAGTCACAGAAAAGCATCTTACGGATGGCATGACAGTAAGAGAATT
ATGCAGTGCTGCCATAACCATGAGTGATAACACTGCGGCCAACTTACTTCTGACAACGATCGGAGGACCG
AAGGAGCTAACCGCTTTTTTGCACAACATGGGGGATCATGTAACTCGCCTTGATCGTTGGGAACCGGAGC
TGAATGAAGCCATACCAAACGACGAGCGTGACACCACGATGCCTGTAGCAATGGCAACAACGTTGCGCAA
ACTATTAACTGGCGAACTACTTACTCTAGCTTCCCGGCAACAATTAATAGACTGGATGGAGGCGGATAAA
GTTGCAGGACCACTTCTGCGCTCGGCCCTTCCGGCTGGCTGGTTTATTGCTGATAAATCTGGAGCCGGTG
AGCGTGGGTCTCGCGGTATCATTGCAGCACTGGGGCCAGATGGTAAGCCCTCCCGTATCGTAGTTATCTA
CACGACGGGGAGTCAGGCAACTATGGATGAACGAAATAGACAGATCGCTGAGATAGGTGCCTCACTGATT
AAGCATTGGTAACTGTCAGACCAAGTTTACTCATATATACTTTAGATTGATTTAAAACTTCATTTTTAAT
TTAAAAGGATCTAGGTGAAGATCCTTTTTGATAATCTCATGACCAAAATCCCTTAACGTGAGTTTTCGTT
CCACTGAGCGTCAGACCCCGTAGAAAAGATCAAAGGATCTTCTTGAGATCCTTTTTTTCTGCGCGTAATC
TGCTGCTTGCAAACAAAAAAACCACCGCTACCAGCGGTGGTTTGTTTGCCGGATCAAGAGCTACCAACTC
TTTTTCCGAAGGTAACTGGCTTCAGCAGAGCGCAGATACCAAATACTGTCCTTCTAGTGTAGCCGTAGTT
AGGCCACCACTTCAAGAACTCTGTAGCACCGCCTACATACCTCGCTCTGCTAATCCTGTTACCAGTGGCT
GCTGCCAGTGGCGATAAGTCGTGTCTTACCGGGTTGGACTCAAGACGATAGTTACCGGATAAGGCGCAGC
GGTCGGGCTGAACGGGGGGTTCGTGCACACAGCCCAGCTTGGAGCGAACGACCTACACCGAACTGAGATA
CCTACAGCGTGAGCTATGAGAAAGCGCCACGCTTCCCGAAGGGAGAAAGGCGGACAGGTATCCGGTAAGC
GGCAGGGTCGGAACAGGAGAGCGCACGAGGGAGCTTCCAGGGGGAAACGCCTGGTATCTTTATAGTCCTG
TCGGGTTTCGCCACCTCTGACTTGAGCGTCGATTTTTGTGATGCTCGTCAGGGGGGCGGAGCCTATGGAA
AAACGCCAGCAACGCGGCCTTTTTACGGTTCCTGGCCTTTTGCTGGCCTTTTGCTCACATGTTCTTTCCT
GCGTTATCCCCTGATTCTGTGGATAACCGTATTACCGCCTTTGAGTGAGCTGATACCGCTCGCCGCAGCC
GAACGACCGAGCGCAGCGAGTCAGTGAGCGAGGAAGCGGAAGAGCGCCCAATACGCAAACCGCCTCTCCC
CGCGCGTTGGCCGATTCATTAATGCAGCTGGCACGACAGGTTTCCCGACTGGAAAGCGGGCAGTGAGCGC
AACGCAATTAATGTGAGTTAGCTCACTCATTAGGCACCCCAGGCTTTACACTTTATGCTTCCGGCTCGTA
TGTTGTGTGGAATTGTGAGCGGATAACAATTTCACACAGGAAACAGCTATGACCATGATTACGCCAAGCG
CGCAATTAACCCTCACTAAAGGGAACAAAAGCTG
