>Addgene plasmid #48260 | pJH131 | addgene partial sequence | sequence record 80258 | URA3-R 5'-CAAGGAAACCGAAATCAAAAAAAAG-3'
ACCCTGAAACCACACTCGAGGACGTCTGTACACCGCGGTATAGTTTTTTCTCCTTGACGTTAAAGTATAG
AGGTATATTAACAATTTTTTGTTGATACTTTTATGACATTTGAATAAGAAGTAATACAAACTGAAAATGT
TGAAAGTATTAGTTAAAGTGGTTATGCAGCTTTTCCATTTATATATCTGTTAATAGATCAAAAATCATCG
CTTCGCTGATTAATTACCCCAGAAATAAGGCTAAAAAACTAATCGCATTATCATCCTATGGTTGTTAATT
TGATTCGTTAATTTGAAGGTTTGTGGGGCCAGGTTACTGCCAATTTTTCCTCTTCATAACCATAAAAGCT
AGTATTGTAGAATCTTTATTGTTCGGAGCAGTGCGGCGCGAGGCACATCTGCGTTTCAGGAACGCGACCG
GTGAAGACGAGGACGCACGGAGGAGAGTCTTCCGTCGGAGGGCTGTCGCCCGCTCGGCGGCTTCTAATCC
GTACTTCAATATAGCAATGAGCAGTTAAGCGTATTACTGAAAGTTCCAAAGAGAAGGTTTTTTTAGGCTA
AGATAATGGGGCTCTTTACATTTCCACAACATATAAGTAAGATTAGATATGGATATGTATATGGT
