>Addgene plasmid #48260 | pJH131 | addgene partial sequence | sequence record 80259 | M13_pUC_rev
TAACCCTCACTAAAGGGAACAAAAGCTGGAGCTCACAGTTAAGCCGCTAAAGGCATTATCCGCCAAGTAC
AATTTTTTACTCTTCGAAGACAGAAAATTTGCTGACATTGGTAATACAGTCAAATTGCAGTACTCTGCGG
GTGTATACAGAATAGCAGAATGGGCAGACATTACGAATGCACACGGTGTGGTGGGCCCAGGTATTGTTAG
CGGTTTGAAGCAGGCGGCGGAAGAAGTAACAAAGGAACCTAGAGGCCTTTTGATGTTAGCAGAATTGTCA
TGCAAGGGCTCCCTAGCTACTGGAGAATATACTAAGGGTACTGTTGACATTGCGAAGAGCGACAAAGATT
TTGTTATCGGCTTTATTGCTCAAAGAGACATGGGTGGAAGAGATGAAGGTTACGATTGGTTGATTATGAC
ACCCGGTGTGGGTTTAGATGACAAGGGAGACGCATTGGGTCAACAGTATAGAACCGTGGATGATGTGGTC
TCTACAGGATCTGACATTATTATTGTTGGAAGAGGACTATTTGCAAAGGGAAGGGATGCTAAGGTAGAGG
GTGAACGTTACAGAAAAGCAGGCTGGGAAGCATATTTGAGAAGATGCGGCCAGCAAAACTAAAAAACTGT
ATTATAAGTAAATGCATGTATACTAAACTCACAAATTAGAGCTTCAATTTAATTATATCAGTTATTACCC
GGCCGCTCTAGACCGGTGCATGCGCTAGCTTATATTGAATTTTCAAAAATTCTTACTTTTTTTTTGGATG
GACGCAAAGAAGTTTAATAATCATATTACATGGCATTACCACCATATACATATCCATATCTAATCTTACT
TATATGTTGTGGAAAT
