>Addgene plasmid #48260 | pJH131 | addgene partial sequence | sequence record 80260 | M13_pUC_fwd
TAGGGCGAATTGGGTACCAGTATATTCTCCAGTAGCTAGGGAGCCCTTGCATGACAATTCTGCTAACATC
AAAAGGCCTCTAGGTTCCTTTGTTACTTCTTCCGCCGCCTGCTTCAAACCGCTAACAATACCTGGGCCCA
CCACACCGTGTGCATTCGTAATGTCTGCCCATTCTGCTATTCTGTATACACCCGCAGAGTACTGCAATTT
GACTGTATTACCAATGTCAGCAAATTTTCTGTCTTCGAAGAGTAAAAAATTGTACTTGGCGGATAATGCC
TTTAGCGGCTTAACTGTGCCCTCCATGGAAAAATCAGTCAAGATATCCACATGTGTTTTTAGTAAACAAA
TTTTGGGACCTAATGCTTCAACTAACTCCAGTAATTCCTTGGTGGTACGAACATCCAATGAAGCACACAA
GTTTGTTTGCTTTTCGTGCATGATATTAAATAGCTTGGCAGCAACAGGACTAGGATGAGTAGCAGCACGT
TCCTTATATGTAGCTTTCGACATGATTTATCTTCGTTTCCTGCAGGTTTTTGTTCTGTGCAGTTGGGTTA
AGAATACTGGGCAATTTCATGTTTCTTCAACACCACATATGCGTATATATACCAATCTAAGTCTGTGCTC
CTTCCTTCGTTCTTCCTTCTGCTCGGAGATTACCGAATCAAAAAAATTTCAAAGAAACCGGAATCAAAAA
AAAGAACAAAAAAAAAAAAGATGAATTGAAAAGCTTTATGGACCCTGAAACCACACTCGAGGACGTCTGT
ACACCGCGGTATAGTTTTTTCTCCTTGACGTTAAAGTATAGAGGTATATTAACAATTTTTTGTTGATACT
TTTAT
